Addgene plasmid #164582: pET28-sfGFP[D134TAG+N150TAA]
Purpose: superfolder GFP with D134TAG and N150TAA mutations
Depositing lab: Ryan Mehl. Depositing organization: Oregon State University. Publication: Genetic Incorporation of Two Mutually Orthogonal Bioorthogonal Amino Acids That Enable Efficient Protein Dual-Labeling in Cells. Bednar RM, Jana S, Kuppa S, Franklin R, Beckman J, Antony E, Cooley RB, Mehl RA. ACS Chem Biol. 2021 Nov 19;16(11):2612-2622. doi: 10.1021/acschembio.1c00649. Epub 2021 Sep 30. PubMed 34590824.
Backbone
  Vector backbone: pET28
  Backbone size w/o insert (bp): 5205
  Total vector size (bp): 5952
  Vector type: Bacterial Expression
Growth in bacteria
  Bacterial resistance: Kanamycin, 50 μg/mL
  Growth temperature: 37°C
  Growth strain: DH5alpha
  Copy number: High Copy
Gene/Insert
  Gene/Insert name: sfGFP-134TAG+150TAA
  Insert size (bp): 747
  Mutation: D134TAG + N150TAA Mutations
  Promoter: T7
  Tag / fusion protein: 6xHis (C terminal on insert)
  Cloning method: Gibson Cloning
  Sequencing primers: 5′ TAATACGACTCACTATAGGG; 3′ GCTAGTTATTGCTCAGCGG
Terms and licenses: Academic/Nonprofit Terms; Industry Terms: Not Available to Industry
Depositor comments: Production of full-length protein requires dual TAG/TAA suppression machinery. Please visit https://doi.org/10.1101/2021.04.12.439361 for bioRxiv preprint.
How to cite: pET28-sfGFP[D134TAG+N150TAA] was a gift from Ryan Mehl (Addgene plasmid # 164582 ; http://n2t.net/addgene:164582 ; RRID:Addgene_164582)
