[The description below was written by a language model from this plasmid's Addgene catalogue record and pLannotate feature annotations shown in this document.]
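Description:
pET28-sfGFP[D134TAG+N150TAA] is a 5,952 bp bacterial expression plasmid built on the pET28 backbone and used as a reporter for dual nonsense suppression in E. coli. It is selected with kanamycin through the aph(3')-Ia KanR gene and replicates from a ColE1/pMB1-type origin. The catalogue lists it as high copy, although the feature table also shows the pBR322-derived bom site and rop gene, which normally moderate copy number. An f1 origin is present, along with short tetracycline-resistance gene fragments that are backbone remnants rather than functional markers.

The 747 bp insert encodes superfolder GFP in which the Asp134 codon has been replaced by an amber (TAG) stop codon and the Asn150 codon by an ochre (TAA) stop codon, followed by a C-terminal 6xHis tag. The automated annotation labels the reading frame as oxGFP and the tag as a 9xHis fragment, but these are nearest-match calls for the sfGFP variant and hexahistidine tag given in the catalogue; the short "SET1" hit just before the terminator is likewise probably residual pET vector sequence. Expression is driven by a T7 promoter with an adjacent lac operator and the T7 gene 10 ribosome binding site, and ends at the T7 terminator. The plasmid-borne lacI keeps the cassette repressed until IPTG induction in a host that supplies T7 RNA polymerase.

Because both stop codons interrupt the reading frame, full-length, fluorescent, His-tagged protein is made only when separate TAG and TAA suppression machinery is supplied. Fluorescence therefore reports how efficiently two distinct noncanonical amino acids are incorporated, in the context of work on mutually orthogonal bioorthogonal residues for protein dual-labeling.
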