Features (pLannotate 1.2.2; 19 found; start..end, strand, type, name):
     33..461     +  rep_origin     f1 ori (sequence partly withheld): f1 bacteriophage origin of replication; arrow indicates direction of (+) strand synthesis
    514..571     +  promoter       AmpR promoter (fragment): bla
    580..1395    -  CDS            KanR: aminoglycoside phosphotransferase; aph(3')-Ia; confers resistance to kanamycin in bacteria or G418 (Geneticin®) in eukaryotes
   1517..2105    +  rep_origin     ori: high-copy-number ColE1/pMB1/pBR322/pUC origin of replication
   2291..2430    -  misc_feature   bom: basis of mobility region from pBR322
   2532..2723    -  CDS            rop: Rop protein, which maintains plasmids at low copy number; rop
   2740..3120    +  CDS            YPB1_ECOLX: Protein predicted: Swiss-Prot protein existence level 4. From Escherichia coli.
   3192..3483    -  CDS            TcR (fragment): tetracycline efflux protein; tet; confers resistance to tetracycline
   3498..3519    -  protein_bind   CAP binding site: CAP binding activates transcription in the presence of cAMP. E. coli catabolite activator protein
   3532..4614    -  CDS            lacI: lac repressor; lacI; The lac repressor binds to the lac operator to inhibit transcription in E. coli. This inhibition can be relieved by adding lactose or isopropyl-β-D-thiogalactopyranoside (IPTG).
   4615..4692    -  promoter       lacI promoter: lacI
   4700..4979    -  CDS            TcR (fragment): tetracycline efflux protein; tet; confers resistance to tetracycline
   5001..5019    +  promoter       T7 promoter: promoter for bacteriophage T7 RNA polymerase
   5020..5044    +  protein_bind   lac operator: The lac repressor binds to the lac operator to inhibit transcription in E. coli. This inhibition can be relieved by adding lactose or isopropyl-β-D-thiogalactopyranoside (IPTG). lac repressor encoded by lacI
   5059..5081    +  RBS            RBS: efficient ribosome binding site from bacteriophage T7 gene 10 (Olins and Rangwala, 1989)
   5088..5804    +  CDS            oxGFP: oxGFP is a basic (constitutively fluorescent) green fluorescent protein published in 2015, derived from Aequorea victoria.
   5817..5834    +  CDS            9xHis (fragment): 9xHis affinity tag
   5844..5893    +  CDS            SET1 (fragment): solubility-enhancement tag derived from T7 phage gene 10B
   5901..5948    +  terminator     T7 terminator: transcription terminator for bacteriophage T7 RNA polymerase
>Addgene plasmid #164582 | pET28-sfGFP[D134TAG+N150TAA] | addgene full sequence | sequence record 392926 | Addgene NGS Result
AAGGAGGAACTATATCCGGATTGGCGAATGGG
[124 nt withheld, positions 33-156]
C
[91 nt withheld, positions 158-248]
A
[49 nt withheld, positions 250-298]
CCTTTGACGTTGGAGTCCACGTTCTTT
[37 nt withheld, positions 326-362]
ACCCTATCTCGGTCTATTCTTTTGATTTATAAGGGATTTTGCCGATTTCGGCCTATTGGTTAAAAAATGA
GCTGATTTAACAAAAATTTAACGCGAATTTTAACAAAATATTAACGCTTACAATTTAGGTGGCACTTTTC
GGGGAAATGTGCGCGGAACCCCTATTTGTTTATTTTTCTAAATACATTCAAATATGTATCCGCTCATGAA
TTAATTCTTAGAAAAACTCATCGAGCATCAAATGAAACTGCAATTTATTCATATCAGGATTATCAATACC
ATATTTTTGAAAAAGCCGTTTCTGTAATGAAGGAGAAAACTCACCGAGGCAGTTCCATAGGATGGCAAGA
TCCTGGTATCGGTCTGCGATTCCGACTCGTCCAACATCAATACAACCTATTAATTTCCCCTCGTCAAAAA
TAAGGTTATCAAGTGAGAAATCACCATGAGTGACGACTGAATCCGGTGAGAATGGCAAAAGTTTATGCAT
TTCTTTCCAGACTTGTTCAACAGGCCAGCCATTACGCTCGTCATCAAAATCACTCGCATCAACCAAACCG
TTATTCATTCGTGATTGCGCCTGAGCGAGACGAAATACGCGATCGCTGTTAAAAGGACAATTACAAACAG
GAATCGAATGCAACCGGCGCAGGAACACTGCCAGCGCATCAACAATATTTTCACCTGAATCAGGATATTC
TTCTAATACCTGGAATGCTGTTTTCCCGGGGATCGCAGTGGTGAGTAACCATGCATCATCAGGAGTACGG
ATAAAATGCTTGATGGTCGGAAGAGGCATAAATTCCGTCAGCCAGTTTAGTCTGACCATCTCATCTGTAA
CATCATTGGCAACGCTACCTTTGCCATGTTTCAGAAACAACTCTGGCGCATCGGGCTTCCCATACAATCG
ATAGATTGTCGCACCTGATTGCCCGACATTATCGCGAGCCCATTTATACCCATATAAATCAGCATCCATG
TTGGAATTTAATCGCGGCCTAGAGCAAGACGTTTCCCGTTGAATATGGCTCATAACACCCCTTGTATTAC
TGTTTATGTAAGCAGACAGTTTTATTGTTCATGACCAAAATCCCTTAACGTGAGTTTTCGTTCCACTGAG
CGTCAGACCCCGTAGAAAAGATCAAAGGATCTTCTTGAGATCCTTTTTTTCTGCGCGTAATCTGCTGCTT
GCAAACAAAAAAACCACCGCTACCAGCGGTGGTTTGTTTGCCGGATCAAGAGCTACCAACTCTTTTTCCG
AAGGTAACTGGCTTCAGCAGAGCGCAGATACCAAATACTGTCCTTCTAGTGTAGCCGTAGTTAGGCCACC
ACTTCAAGAACTCTGTAGCACCGCCTACATACCTCGCTCTGCTAATCCTGTTACCAGTGGCTGCTGCCAG
TGGCGATAAGTCGTGTCTTACCGGGTTGGACTCAAGACGATAGTTACCGGATAAGGCGCAGCGGTCGGGC
TGAACGGGGGGTTCGTGCACACAGCCCAGCTTGGAGCGAACGACCTACACCGAACTGAGATACCTACAGC
GTGAGCTATGAGAAAGCGCCACGCTTCCCGAAGGGAGAAAGGCGGACAGGTATCCGGTAAGCGGCAGGGT
CGGAACAGGAGAGCGCACGAGGGAGCTTCCAGGGGGAAACGCCTGGTATCTTTATAGTCCTGTCGGGTTT
CGCCACCTCTGACTTGAGCGTCGATTTTTGTGATGCTCGTCAGGGGGGCGGAGCCTATGGAAAAACGCCA
GCAACGCGGCCTTTTTACGGTTCCTGGCCTTTTGCTGGCCTTTTGCTCACATGTTCTTTCCTGCGTTATC
CCCTGATTCTGTGGATAACCGTATTACCGCCTTTGAGTGAGCTGATACCGCTCGCCGCAGCCGAACGACC
GAGCGCAGCGAGTCAGTGAGCGAGGAAGCGGAAGAGCGCCTGATGCGGTATTTTCTCCTTACGCATCTGT
GCGGTATTTCACACCGCAATGGTGCACTCTCAGTACAATCTGCTCTGATGCCGCATAGTTAAGCCAGTAT
ACACTCCGCTATCGCTACGTGACTGGGTCATGGCTGCGCCCCGACACCCGCCAACACCCGCTGACGCGCC
CTGACGGGCTTGTCTGCTCCCGGCATCCGCTTACAGACAAGCTGTGACCGTCTCCGGGAGCTGCATGTGT
CAGAGGTTTTCACCGTCATCACCGAAACGCGCGAGGCAGCTGCGGTAAAGCTCATCAGCGTGGTCGTGAA
GCGATTCACAGATGTCTGCCTGTTCATCCGCGTCCAGCTCGTTGAGTTTCTCCAGAAGCGTTAATGTCTG
GCTTCTGATAAAGCGGGCCATGTTAAGGGCGGTTTTTTCCTGTTTGGTCACTGATGCCTCCGTGTAAGGG
GGATTTCTGTTCATGGGGGTAATGATACCGATGAAACGAGAGAGGATGCTCACGATACGGGTTACTGATG
ATGAACATGCCCGGTTACTGGAACGTTGTGAGGGTAAACAACTGGCGGTATGGATGCGGCGGGACCAGAG
AAAAATCACTCAGGGTCAATGCCAGCGCTTCGTTAATACAGATGTAGGTGTTCCACAGGGTAGCCAGCAG
CATCCTGCGATGCAGATCCGGAACATAATGGTGCAGGGCGCTGACTTCCGCGTTTCCAGACTTTACGAAA
CACGGAAACCGAAGACCATTCATGTTGTTGCTCAGGTCGCAGACGTTTTGCAGCAGCAGTCGCTTCACGT
TCGCTCGCGTATCGGTGATTCATTCTGCTAACCAGTAAGGCAACCCCGCCAGCCTAGCCGGGTCCTCAAC
GACAGGAGCACGATCATGCGCACCCGTGGGGCCGCCATGCCGGCGATAATGGCCTGCTTCTCGCCGAAAC
GTTTGGTGGCGGGACCAGTGACGAAGGCTTGAGCGAGGGCGTGCAAGATTCCGAATACCGCAAGCGACAG
GCCGATCATCGTCGCGCTCCAGCGAAAGCGGTCCTCGCCGAAAATGACCCAGAGCGCTGCCGGCACCTGT
CCTACGAGTTGCATGATAAAGAAGACAGTCATAAGTGCGGCGACGATAGTCATGCCCCGCGCCCACCGGA
AGGAGCTGACTGGGTTGAAGGCTCTCAAGGGCATCGGTCGAGATCCCGGTGCCTAATGAGTGAGCTAACT
TACATTAATTGCGTTGCGCTCACTGCCCGCTTTCCAGTCGGGAAACCTGTCGTGCCAGCTGCATTAATGA
ATCGGCCAACGCGCGGGGAGAGGCGGTTTGCGTATTGGGCGCCAGGGTGGTTTTTCTTTTCACCAGTGAG
ACGGGCAACAGCTGATTGCCCTTCACCGCCTGGCCCTGAGAGAGTTGCAGCAAGCGGTCCACGCTGGTTT
GCCCCAGCAGGCGAAAATCCTGTTTGATGGTGGTTAACGGCGGGATATAACATGAGCTGTCTTCGGTATC
GTCGTATCCCACTACCGAGATATCCGCACCAACGCGCAGCCCGGACTCGGTAATGGCGCGCATTGCGCCC
AGCGCCATCTGATCGTTGGCAACCAGCATCGCAGTGGGAACGATGCCCTCATTCAGCATTTGCATGGTTT
GTTGAAAACCGGACATGGCACTCCAGTCGCCTTCCCGTTCCGCTATCGGCTGAATTTGATTGCGAGTGAG
ATATTTATGCCAGCCAGCCAGACGCAGACGCGCCGAGACAGAACTTAATGGGCCCGCTAACAGCGCGATT
TGCTGGTGACCCAATGCGACCAGATGCTCCACGCCCAGTCGCGTACCGTCTTCATGGGAGAAAATAATAC
TGTTGATGGGTGTCTGGTCAGAGACATCAAGAAATAACGCCGGAACATTAGTGCAGGCAGCTTCCACAGC
AATGGCATCCTGGTCATCCAGCGGATAGTTAATGATCAGCCCACTGACGCGTTGCGCGAGAAGATTGTGC
ACCGCCGCTTTACAGGCTTCGACGCCGCTTCGTTCTACCATCGACACCACCACGCTGGCACCCAGTTGAT
CGGCGCGAGATTTAATCGCCGCGACAATTTGCGACGGCGCGTGCAGGGCCAGACTGGAGGTGGCAACGCC
AATCAGCAACGACTGTTTGCCCGCCAGTTGTTGTGCCACGCGGTTGGGAATGTAATTCAGCTCCGCCATC
GCCGCTTCCACTTTTTCCCGCGTTTTCGCAGAAACGTGGCTGGCCTGGTTCACCACGCGGGAAACGGTCT
GATAAGAGACACCGGCATACTCTGCGACATCGTATAACGTTACTGGTTTCACATTCACCACCCTGAATTG
ACTCTCTTCCGGGCGCTATCATGCCATACCGCGAAAGGTTTTGCGCCATTCGATGGTGTCCGGGATCTCG
ACGCTCTCCCTTATGCGACTCCTGCATTAGGAAGCAGCCCAGTAGTAGGTTGAGGCCGTTGAGCACCGCC
GCCGCAAGGAATGGTGCATGCAAGGAGATGGCGCCCAACAGTCCCCCGGCCACGGGGCCTGCCACCATAC
CCACGCCGAAACAAGCGCTCATGAGCCCGAAGTGGCGAGCCCGATCTTCCCCATCGGTGATGTCGGCGAT
ATAGGCGCCAGCAACCGCACCTGTGGCGCCGGTGATGCCGGCCACGATGCGTCCGGCGTAGAGGATCGAG
ATCTCGATCCCGCGAAATTAATACGACTCACTATAGGGGAATTGTGAGCGGATAACAATTCCCCTCTAGA
AATAATTTTGTTTAACTTTAAGAAGGAGATATACCATGGTTAGCAAAGGTGAAGAACTGTTTACCGGCGT
TGTGCCGATTCTGGTGGAACTGGATGGTGATGTGAATGGCCATAAATTTAGCGTTCGTGGCGAAGGCGAA
GGTGATGCGACCAACGGTAAACTGACCCTGAAATTTATTTGCACCACCGGTAAACTGCCGGTTCCGTGGC
CGACCCTGGTGACCACCCTGACCTATGGCGTTCAGTGCTTTAGCCGCTATCCGGATCATATGAAACGCCA
TGATTTCTTTAAAAGCGCGATGCCGGAAGGCTATGTGCAGGAACGTACCATTAGCTTCAAAGATGATGGC
ACCTATAAAACCCGTGCGGAAGTTAAATTTGAAGGCGATACCCTGGTGAACCGCATTGAACTGAAAGGTA
TTGATTTTAAAGAATAGGGCAACATTCTGGGTCATAAACTGGAATATAATTTCAACAGCCATTAAGTGTA
TATTACCGCCGATAAACAGAAAAATGGCATCAAAGCGAACTTTAAAATCCGTCACAACGTGGAAGATGGT
AGCGTGCAGCTGGCGGATCATTATCAGCAGAATACCCCGATTGGTGATGGCCCGGTGCTGCTGCCGGATA
ATCATTATCTGAGCACCCAGAGCGTTCTGAGCAAAGATCCGAATGAAAAACGTGATCATATGGTGCTGCT
GGAATTTGTTACCGCCGCGGGCATTACCCACGGTATGGATGAACTGTATAAAGGCAGCCTCGAGCACCAC
CACCACCACCACTGAGATCCGGCTGCTAACAAAGCCCGAAAGGAAGCTGAGTTGGCTGCTGCCACCGCTG
AGCAATAACTAGCATAACCCCTTGGGGCCTCTAAACGGGTCTTGAGGGGTTTTTTGCTGA
